Addgene plasmid #200401: pDV02_linear_entry_TagBFP-2A-MCS-2A-mNeonGreen
Purpose: Entry vector for open-loop ADAR-based RNA sensors. Expresses TagBFP constitutively. Expresses mNeonGreen upon target detection
Depositing lab: James Collins. Depositing organization: Massachusetts Institute of Technology. Publication: Autocatalytic base editing for RNA-responsive translational control. Gayet RV, Ilia K, Razavi S, Tippens ND, Lalwani MA, Zhang K, Chen JX, Chen JC, Vargas-Asencio J, Collins JJ. Nat Commun. 2023 Mar 11;14(1):1339. doi: 10.1038/s41467-023-36851-z. PubMed 36906659.
Backbone
  Vector backbone: Custom
  Vector type: Mammalian Expression, Synthetic Biology
Growth in bacteria
  Bacterial resistance: Ampicillin, 100 μg/mL
  Growth temperature: 37°C
  Growth strain: DH5alpha
  Copy number: High Copy
Gene/Insert
  Gene/Insert name: Open-loop DART VADAR sensor entry cassette
  Cloning method: Unknown
  Sequencing primers: 5′ tggacaccatggtacctgggc
Terms and licenses: Academic/Nonprofit Terms; Industry Terms: Not Available to Industry
How to cite: pDV02_linear_entry_TagBFP-2A-MCS-2A-mNeonGreen was a gift from James Collins (Addgene plasmid # 200401 ; http://n2t.net/addgene:200401 ; RRID:Addgene_200401)
