[The description below was written by a language model from this plasmid's Addgene catalogue record and pLannotate feature annotations shown in this document.]
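Description:
pDV02_linear_entry_TagBFP-2A-MCS-2A-mNeonGreen is a 5.3 kb mammalian expression plasmid built on a custom backbone that serves as an entry vector for constructing open-loop, ADAR-based RNA sensors (the DART VADAR system). It is propagated in E. coli through a high-copy ColE1/pUC-type origin and selected with ampicillin via the β-lactamase gene and its native bla promoter.

The payload is a single transcription unit driven by the human EF-1α core promoter together with EF-1α intron A, which gives strong constitutive expression in mammalian cells, and it ends in a short synthetic polyadenylation signal. A fragment of a Gateway attB1 site lies just upstream of the coding region, probably a cloning remnant. The open reading frame begins with TagBFP, followed by a gap of about 190 nt that is not annotated in the feature table. According to the construct name, this gap holds a 2A peptide, a multiple cloning site and a second 2A peptide, leading into mNeonGreen.

The MCS is where a user inserts a sensor sequence complementary to a target transcript of interest. TagBFP is produced constitutively and marks transfected cells, providing a normalisation signal, while mNeonGreen is expressed only upon target detection. In sensors of this general type, the inserted sequence usually carries an in-frame stop codon that blocks downstream translation until hybridisation to the target RNA recruits ADAR to edit it. However, the record does not describe the sensor design details. "Open-loop" indicates a plain reporter output, presumably without the autocatalytic feedback the associated publication title refers to.
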