Features (pLannotate 1.2.2; 9 found; start..end, strand, type, name):
    348..559     +  promoter       EF-1α core promoter: core promoter for human elongation factor EF-1α
    560..1498    +  intron         EF-1α intron A: intron upstream of the start codon of human EF-1α
   1518..1534    +  protein_bind   attB1 (fragment): mutant version of attB; core recombination site for the Gateway® BP reaction BP Clonase™
   1547..2236    +  CDS            TagBFP: TagBFP is a basic (constitutively fluorescent) blue fluorescent protein published in 2008, derived from Entacmaea quadricolor. It is reported to be a very rapidly-maturing monomer with very low acid sensitivity.
   2426..3133    +  CDS            mNeonGreen: mNeonGreen is a basic (constitutively fluorescent) green/yellow fluorescent protein published in 2013, derived from Branchiostoma lanceolatum. It is reported to be a very rapidly-maturing monomer with moderate acid sensitivity.
   3195..3243    +  polyA_signal   poly(A) signal: synthetic polyadenylation signal
   3520..4108    -  rep_origin     ori: high-copy-number ColE1/pMB1/pBR322/pUC origin of replication
   4279..5139    -  CDS            AmpR: β-lactamase; bla; confers resistance to ampicillin, carbenicillin, and related antibiotics
   5140..5244    -  promoter       AmpR promoter: bla
>Addgene plasmid #200401 | pDV02_linear_entry_TagBFP-2A-MCS-2A-mNeonGreen | addgene full sequence | sequence record 396795 | Addgene NGS Result
TGCGTTTTTATGCTTGTAGTATTGTATAATGTTTTTAAGATCCGGAGAGAGCGAGATTCCGTCTCAAAGA
AAAAAAAAGTAATGAAATGAATAAAATGAGTCCTAGAGCCAGTAAATGTCGTAAATGTCTCAGCTAGTCA
GGTAGTAAAAGGTCTCAACTAGGCAGTGGCAGAGCAGGATTCAAATTCAGGGCTGTTGTGATGCCTCCGC
AGACTCTGAGCGCCACCTGGTGGTAATTTGTCTGTGCCTCTTCTGACGTGGAAGAACAGCAACTAACACA
CTAACACGGCATTTACTATGGGCCAGCCATTGTTCTAATACTTTAATTGGCTCCGGTGCCCGTCAGTGGG
CAGAGCGCACATCGCCCACAGTCCCCGAGAAGTTGTGGGGAGGGGTCGGCAATTGAACCGGTGCCTAGAG
AAGGTGGCGCGGGGTAAACTGGGAAAGTGATGTCGTGTACTGGCTCCGCCTTTTTCCCGAGGGTGGGGGA
GAACCGTATATAAGTGCAGTAGTCGCCGTGAACGTTCTTTTTCGCAACGGGTTTGCCGCCAGAACACAGG
TAAGTGCCGTGTGTGGTTCCCGCGGGCCTGGCCTCTTTACGGGTTATGGCCCTTGCGTGCCTTGAATTAC
TTCCACCTGGCTGCAGTACGTGATTCTTGATCCCGAGCTTCGGGTTGGAAGTGGGTGGGAGAGTTCGAGG
CCTTGCGCTTAAGGAGCCCCTTCGCCTCGTGCTTGAGTTGAGGCCTGGCCTGGGCGCTGGGGCCGCCGCG
TGCGAATCTGGTGGCACCTTCGCGCCTGTCTCGCTGCTTTCGATAAGTCTCTAGCCATTTAAAATTTTTG
ATGACCTGCTGCGACGCTTTTTTTCTGGCAAGATAGTCTTGTAAATGCGGGCCAAGATCTGCACACTGGT
ATTTCGGTTTTTGGGGCCGCGGGCGGCGACGGGGCCCGTGCGTCCCAGCGCACATGTTCGGCGAGGCGGG
GCCTGCGAGCGCGGCCACCGAGAATCGGACGGGGGTAGTCTCAAGCTGGCCGGCCTGCTCTGGTGCCTGG
CCTCGCGCCGCCGTGTATCGCCCCGCCCTGGGCGGCAAGGCTGGCCCGGTCGGCACCAGTTGCGTGAGCG
GAAAGATGGCCGCTTCCCGGCCCTGCTGCAGGGAGCTCAAAATGGAGGACGCGGCGCTCGGGAGAGCGGG
CGGGTGAGTCACCCACACAAAGGAAAAGGGCCTTTCCGTCCTCAGCCGTCGCTTCATGTGACTCCACGGA
GTACCGGGCGCCGTCCAGGCACCTCGATTAGTTCTCGAGCTTTTGGAGTACGTCGTCTTTAGGTTGGGGG
GAGGGGTTTTATGCGATGGAGTTTCCCCACACTGAGTGGGTGGAGACTGAAGTTAGGCCAGCTTGGCACT
TGATGTAATTCTCCTTGGAATTTGCCCTTTTTGAGTTTGGATCTTGGTTCATTCTCAAGCCTCAGACAGT
GGTTCAAAGTTTTTTTCTTCCATTTCAGGTGGATCCCAAGGGCAGATAAGTTTGTACAAAAAAGAGAGGT
GCCACCATGAGCGAGCTGATTAAGGAGAACATGCACATGAAGCTGTACATGGAGGGCACCGTGGACAACC
ATCACTTCAAGTGCACATCCGAGGGCGAAGGCAAGCCCTACGAGGGCACCCAGACCATGAGAATCAAGGT
GGTCGAGGGCGGCCCTCTCCCCTTCGCCTTCGACATCCTGGCTACTAGCTTCCTCTACGGCAGCAAGACC
TTCATCAACCACACCCAGGGCATCCCCGACTTCTTCAAGCAGTCCTTCCCTGAGGGCTTCACATGGGAGA
GAGTCACCACATACGAAGACGGGGGCGTGCTGACCGCTACCCAGGACACCAGCCTCCAGGACGGCTGCCT
CATCTACAACGTCAAGATCAGAGGGGTGAACTTCACATCCAACGGCCCTGTGATGCAGAAGAAAACACTC
GGCTGGGAGGCCTTCACCGAGACGCTGTACCCCGCTGACGGCGGCCTGGAAGGCAGAAACGACATGGCCC
TGAAGCTCGTGGGCGGGAGCCATCTGATCGCAAACATCAAGACCACATATAGATCCAAGAAACCCGCTAA
GAACCTCAAGATGCCTGGCGTCTACTATGTGGACTACAGACTGGAAAGAATCAAGGAGGCCAACAACGAG
ACATACGTCGAGCAGCACGAGGTGGCAGTGGCCAGATACTGCGACCTCCCTAGCAAACTGGGGCACGGTA
GCGGCGCAACAAACTTCTCTCTTCTGAAACAGGCAGGAGATGTGGAAGAAAATCCAGGCCCAGGATCCGG
TTTAATTAAGGGCCTGCAGGGTGGAAAGCTTTCTACTCGAGGGGCTAGCCAGGGAGAGGGCAGAGGAAGT
CTGCTTACATGCGGTGATGTCGAAGAGAATCCTGGCCCAGGTACCATGGTGTCCAAGGGCGAAGAGGACA
ACATGGCCAGCCTGCCTGCCACCCACGAGCTGCACATCTTCGGCAGCATCAACGGCGTGGACTTCGACAT
GGTGGGACAGGGCACCGGCAACCCCAACGACGGATACGAGGAACTGAACCTGAAGTCCACAAAGGGCGAC
CTGCAGTTCAGCCCCTGGATCCTGGTGCCCCACATCGGCTACGGCTTCCACCAGTACCTGCCCTACCCTG
ACGGCATGAGCCCTTTCCAGGCCGCCATGGTGGATGGCTCTGGCTACCAGGTGCACAGAACCATGCAGTT
CGAGGACGGCGCCAGCCTGACCGTGAACTACAGATACACCTACGAGGGCAGCCACATCAAGGGCGAGGCC
CAAGTGAAGGGCACAGGCTTCCCTGCTGACGGCCCCGTGATGACCAACTCTCTGACAGCCGCCGACTGGT
GCAGAAGCAAGAAAACCTACCCTAACGACAAGACCATCATCAGCACCTTCAAGTGGTCCTACACCACAGG
CAACGGCAAGAGATACAGAAGCACCGCCAGAACCACCTACACCTTCGCCAAGCCCATGGCCGCCAACTAC
CTGAAGAACCAGCCTATGTACGTGTTCCGCAAGACCGAGCTGAAGCACTCCAAGACAGAACTGAACTTCA
AAGAGTGGCAGAAAGCCTTCACCGACGTGATGGGCATGGACGAGCTGTACAAGTGAGAATTCGCTTCCAC
TGGATTGTACAATTACCAACTGATCTAGAACCGGTCATGGCCGCAATAAAATATCTTTATTTTCATTACA
TCTGTGTGTTGGTTTTTTGTGTGTTCGAACTAGATGCTGTCGACCGATGCGCTGGTCTAATACCCAATCT
CTCGTCTTATCCAGATGTTTTATACGCCTTAATTAATAGGGATAACAGGGTAATATCTTGCCCTGCACGA
ATACCAGCGACCCCTTGCCCAAATACTTGCCGTGGGCCTCGGCCTGAGAGCCAAAACACTTGATGCGGAA
GAAGTCGGTGCGCTCCTGCTTGTCGCCGGCATCGTTGCGCCACATCTAGGATCTGCCAGGAACCGTAAAA
AGGCCGCGTTGCTGGCGTTTTTCCATAGGCTCCGCCCCCCTGACGAGCATCACAAAAATCGACGCTCAAG
TCAGAGGTGGCGAAACCCGACAGGACTATAAAGATACCAGGCGTTTCCCCCTGGAAGCTCCCTCGTGCGC
TCTCCTGTTCCGACCCTGCCGCTTACCGGATACCTGTCCGCCTTTCTCCCTTCGGGAAGCGTGGCGCTTT
CTCATAGCTCACGCTGTAGGTATCTCAGTTCGGTGTAGGTCGTTCGCTCCAAGCTGGGCTGTGTGCACGA
ACCCCCCGTTCAGCCCGACCGCTGCGCCTTATCCGGTAACTATCGTCTTGAGTCCAACCCGGTAAGACAC
GACTTATCGCCACTGGCAGCAGCCACTGGTAACAGGATTAGCAGAGCGAGGTATGTAGGCGGTGCTACAG
AGTTCTTGAAGTGGTGGCCTAACTACGGCTACACTAGAAGAACAGTATTTGGTATCTGCGCTCTGCTGAA
GCCAGTTACCTTCGGAAAAAGAGTTGGTAGCTCTTGATCCGGCAAACAAACCACCGCTGGTAGCGGTGGT
TTTTTTGTTTGCAAGCAGCAGATTACGCGCAGAAAAAAAGGATCTCAAGAAGATCCTTTGATCTTTTCTA
CGGGGTCTGACGCTCAGTGGAACGAAAACTCACGTTAAGGGATTTTGGTCATGAGATTATCAAAAAGGAT
CTTCACCTAGATCCTTTTAAATTAAAAATGAAGTTTTAAATCAATCTAAAGTATATATGAGTAAACTTGG
TCTGACAGTTACCAATGCTTAATCAGTGAGGCACCTATCTCAGCGATCTGTCTATTTCGTTCATCCATAG
TTGCCTGACTCCCCGTCGTGTAGATAACTACGATACGGGAGGGCTTACCATCTGGCCCCAGTGCTGCAAT
GATACCGCGAGAACCACGCTCACCGGCTCCAGATTTATCAGCAATAAACCAGCCAGCCGGAAGGGCCGAG
CGCAGAAGTGGTCCTGCAACTTTATCCGCCTCCATCCAGTCTATTAATTGTTGCCGGGAAGCTAGAGTAA
GTAGTTCGCCAGTTAATAGTTTGCGCAACGTTGTTGCCATTGCTACAGGCATCGTGGTGTCACGCTCGTC
GTTTGGTATGGCTTCATTCAGCTCCGGTTCCCAACGATCAAGGCGAGTTACATGATCCCCCATGTTGTGC
AAAAAAGCGGTTAGCTCCTTCGGTCCTCCGATCGTTGTCAGAAGTAAGTTGGCCGCAGTGTTATCACTCA
TGGTTATGGCAGCACTGCATAATTCTCTTACTGTCATGCCATCCGTAAGATGCTTTTCTGTGACTGGTGA
GTACTCAACCAAGTCATTCTGAGAATAGTGTATGCGGCGACCGAGTTGCTCTTGCCCGGCGTCAATACGG
GATAATACCGCGCCACATAGCAGAACTTTAAAAGTGCTCATCATTGGAAAACGTTCTTCGGGGCGAAAAC
TCTCAAGGATCTTACCGCTGTTGAGATCCAGTTCGATGTAACCCACTCGTGCACCCAACTGATCTTCAGC
ATCTTTTACTTTCACCAGCGTTTCTGGGTGAGCAAAAACAGGAAGGCAAAATGCCGCAAAAAAGGGAATA
AGGGCGACACGGAAATGTTGAATACTCATACTCTTCCTTTTTCAATATTATTGAAGCATTTATCAAGGTT
ATTGTCTCATGAGCGGATACATATTTGAATGTATTTAGAAAAATAAACAAATAGGGGTTCCGCGCACGAA
TTGGCCAGCGCTGCATTACCCTGTTATCCCTAACCGG
